LOCUS       Exported 9004 bp ds-DNA circular SYN 12-MAY-2021
DEFINITION  Lentiviral vector with empty U6 cassette containing LbCpf1 direct
            repeat and U6 terminator, with constitutive expression of puromycin
            resistance and Firefly luciferase..
ACCESSION   .
VERSION     .
KEYWORDS    pRG01-U6-DR-crRNA-BsmbI(x2)-6T; EFS-Puro-2A-Fluc-WPRE
SOURCE      synthetic DNA construct
  ORGANISM  synthetic DNA construct
REFERENCE   1 (bases 1 to 9004)
  AUTHORS   Chow RD, Wang G, Ye L, Codina A, Kim HR, Shen L, Dong MB, Errami Y,
            Chen S
  TITLE     In vivo profiling of metastatic double knockouts through CRISPR-Cpf1
            screens.
  JOURNAL   Nat Methods. 2019 May;16(5):405-408. doi: 10.1038/s41592-019-0371-5.
            Epub 2019 Apr 8.
  PUBMED    30962622
REFERENCE   2 (bases 1 to 9004)
  AUTHORS   .
  TITLE     Direct Submission
  JOURNAL   Exported May 12, 2021 from SnapGene Server 1.1.58
            http://www.snapgene.com
FEATURES             Location/Qualifiers
     source          1..9004
                     /organism="synthetic DNA construct"
                     /mol_type="other DNA"
     promoter        5..231
                     /label=RSV promoter
                     /note="Rous sarcoma virus enhancer/promoter"
     LTR             232..412
                     /label=5' LTR (truncated)
                     /note="truncated 5' long terminal repeat (LTR) from HIV-1"
     misc_feature    459..584
                     /label=HIV-1 Psi
                     /note="packaging signal of human immunodeficiency virus
                     type 1"
     misc_feature    1077..1310
                     /label=RRE
                     /note="The Rev response element (RRE) of HIV-1 allows for
                     Rev-dependent mRNA export from the nucleus to the
                     cytoplasm."
     CDS             1495..1539
                     /codon_start=1
                     /product="antigenic peptide corresponding to amino acids
                     655 to 669 of the HIV envelope protein gp41 (Lutje Hulsik
                     et al., 2013)"
                     /label=gp41 peptide
                     /note="recognized by the 2H10 single-chain llama nanobody"
                     /translation="KNEQELLELDKWASL"
     promoter        1717..1957
                     /label=U6 promoter
                     /note="RNA polymerase III promoter for human U6 snRNA"
     primer_bind     1717..1737
                     /label=hU6-F
                     /note="Human U6 promoter, forward primer"
     primer_bind     1888..1907
                     /label=LKO.1 5'
                     /note="Human U6 promoter, forward primer"
     misc_feature    2069..2186
                     /label=cPPT/CTS
                     /note="central polypurine tract and central termination
                     sequence of HIV-1"
     promoter        2300..2511
                     /label=EF-1-alpha core promoter
                     /note="core promoter for human elongation factor
                     EF-1-alpha"
     CDS             2524..3120
                     /codon_start=1
                     /gene="pac from Streptomyces alboniger"
                     /product="puromycin N-acetyltransferase"
                     /label=PuroR
                     /note="confers resistance to puromycin"
                     /translation="MTEYKPTVRLATRDDVPRAVRTLAAAFADYPATRHTVDPDRHIER
                     VTELQELFLTRVGLDIGKVWVADDGAAVAVWTTPESVEAGAVFAEIGPRMAELSGSRLA
                     AQQQMEGLLAPHRPKEPAWFLATVGVSPDHQGKGLGSAVVLPGVEAAERAGVPAFLETS
                     APRNLPFYERLGFTVTADVEVPEGPRTWCMTRKPGA"
     primer_bind     complement(2524..2543)
                     /label=Puro-R
                     /note="Puromycin resistance gene, reverse primer. Also
                     called puro-variant-R"
     primer_bind     3020..3040
                     /label=Puro-F
                     /note="Puromycin resistance gene, forward primer"
     CDS             3130..3186
                     /codon_start=1
                     /product="2A peptide from porcine teschovirus-1
                     polyprotein"
                     /label=P2A
                     /note="Eukaryotic ribosomes fail to insert a peptide bond
                     between the Gly and Pro residues, yielding separate
                     polypeptides."
                     /translation="ATNFSLLKQAGDVEENPGP"
     CDS             3187..4839
                     /codon_start=1
                     /gene="luc+"
                     /product="firefly luciferase"
                     /label=luciferase
                     /note="enhanced luc+ version of the luciferase gene"
                     /translation="MEDAKNIKKGPAPFYPLEDGTAGEQLHKAMKRYALVPGTIAFTDA
                     HIEVDITYAEYFEMSVRLAEAMKRYGLNTNHRIVVCSENSLQFFMPVLGALFIGVAVAP
                     ANDIYNERELLNSMGISQPTVVFVSKKGLQKILNVQKKLPIIQKIIIMDSKTDYQGFQS
                     MYTFVTSHLPPGFNEYDFVPESFDRDKTIALIMNSSGSTGLPKGVALPHRTACVRFSHA
                     RDPIFGNQIIPDTAILSVVPFHHGFGMFTTLGYLICGFRVVLMYRFEEELFLRSLQDYK
                     IQSALLVPTLFSFFAKSTLIDKYDLSNLHEIASGGAPLSKEVGEAVAKRFHLPGIRQGY
                     GLTETTSAILITPEGDDKPGAVGKVVPFFEAKVVDLDTGKTLGVNQRGELCVRGPMIMS
                     GYVNNPEATNALIDKDGWLHSGDIAYWDEDEHFFIVDRLKSLIKYKGYQVAPAELESIL
                     LQHPNIFDAGVAGLPDDDAGELPAAVVVLEHGKTMTEKEIVDYVASQVTTAKKLRGGVV
                     FVDEVPKGLTGKLDARKIREILIKAKKGGKIAV"
     primer_bind     complement(3253..3271)
                     /label=LucNrev
                     /note="Firefly luciferase, reverse primer"
     misc_feature    4861..5449
                     /label=WPRE
                     /note="woodchuck hepatitis virus posttranscriptional
                     regulatory element"
     primer_bind     complement(4914..4934)
                     /label=WPRE-R
                     /note="WPRE, reverse primer"
     CDS             complement(5332..5343)
                     /codon_start=1
                     /product="Factor Xa recognition and cleavage site"
                     /label=Factor Xa site
                     /translation="IEGR"
     LTR             5521..5754
                     /label=3' LTR (Delta-U3)
                     /note="self-inactivating 3' long terminal repeat (LTR) from
                     HIV-1"
     polyA_signal    5832..5953
                     /label=SV40 poly(A) signal
                     /note="SV40 polyadenylation signal"
     primer_bind     complement(5869..5888)
                     /label=SV40pA-R
                     /note="SV40 polyA, reverse primer"
     primer_bind     5923..5942
                     /label=EBV-rev
                     /note="SV40 polyA terminator, reverse primer"
     rep_origin      5993..6128
                     /label=SV40 ori
                     /note="SV40 origin of replication"
     primer_bind     6055..6074
                     /label=SV40pro-F
                     /note="SV40 promoter/origin, forward primer"
     primer_bind     complement(6148..6167)
                     /label=T7
                     /note="T7 promoter, forward primer"
     promoter        complement(6149..6167)
                     /label=T7 promoter
                     /note="promoter for bacteriophage T7 RNA polymerase"
     primer_bind     complement(6177..6194)
                     /label=M13 Forward
                     /note="In lacZ gene. Also called M13-F20 or M13 (-21)
                     Forward"
     primer_bind     complement(6177..6193)
                     /label=M13 fwd
                     /note="common sequencing primer, one of multiple similar
                     variants"
     primer_bind     complement(6186..6208)
                     /label=M13/pUC Forward
                     /note="In lacZ gene"
     rep_origin      6335..6790
                     /direction=RIGHT
                     /label=f1 ori
                     /note="f1 bacteriophage origin of replication; arrow
                     indicates direction of (+) strand synthesis"
     primer_bind     complement(6422..6441)
                     /label=F1ori-R
                     /note="F1 origin, reverse primer"
     primer_bind     6632..6653
                     /label=F1ori-F
                     /note="F1 origin, forward primer"
     promoter        6816..6920
                     /gene="bla"
                     /label=AmpR promoter
     CDS             6921..7781
                     /codon_start=1
                     /gene="bla"
                     /product="beta-lactamase"
                     /label=AmpR
                     /note="confers resistance to ampicillin, carbenicillin, and
                     related antibiotics"
                     /translation="MSIQHFRVALIPFFAAFCLPVFAHPETLVKVKDAEDQLGARVGYI
                     ELDLNSGKILESFRPEERFPMMSTFKVLLCGAVLSRIDAGQEQLGRRIHYSQNDLVEYS
                     PVTEKHLTDGMTVRELCSAAITMSDNTAANLLLTTIGGPKELTAFLHNMGDHVTRLDRW
                     EPELNEAIPNDERDTTMPVAMATTLRKLLTGELLTLASRQQLIDWMEADKVAGPLLRSA
                     LPAGWFIADKSGAGERGSRGIIAALGPDGKPSRIVVIYTTGSQATMDERNRQIAEIGAS
                     LIKHW"
     primer_bind     complement(7139..7158)
                     /label=Amp-R
                     /note="Ampicillin resistance gene, reverse primer"
     rep_origin      7952..8540
                     /direction=RIGHT
                     /label=ori
                     /note="high-copy-number ColE1/pMB1/pBR322/pUC origin of
                     replication"
     primer_bind     8441..8460
                     /label=pBR322ori-F
                     /note="pBR322 origin, forward primer"
     primer_bind     8694..8711
                     /label=L4440
                     /note="L4440 vector, forward primer"
     protein_bind    8828..8849
                     /label=CAP binding site
                     /bound_moiety="E. coli catabolite activator protein"
                     /note="CAP binding activates transcription in the presence
                     of cAMP."
     promoter        8864..8894
                     /label=lac promoter
                     /note="promoter for the E. coli lac operon"
     protein_bind    8902..8918
                     /label=lac operator
                     /bound_moiety="lac repressor encoded by lacI"
                     /note="The lac repressor binds to the lac operator to
                     inhibit transcription in E. coli. This inhibition can be
                     relieved by adding lactose or
                     isopropyl-beta-D-thiogalactopyranoside (IPTG)."
     primer_bind     8907..8929
                     /label=M13/pUC Reverse
                     /note="In lacZ gene"
     primer_bind     8926..8942
                     /label=M13 rev
                     /note="common sequencing primer, one of multiple similar
                     variants"
     primer_bind     8926..8942
                     /label=M13 Reverse
                     /note="In lacZ gene. Also called M13-rev"
     primer_bind     8961..8981
                     /label=T3
                     /note="T3 promoter, forward primer"
     promoter        8963..8981
                     /label=T3 promoter
                     /note="promoter for bacteriophage T3 RNA polymerase"
ORIGIN
        1 ttaatgtagt cttatgcaat actcttgtag tcttgcaaca tggtaacgat gagttagcaa
       61 catgccttac aaggagagaa aaagcaccgt gcatgccgat tggtggaagt aaggtggtac
      121 gatcgtgcct tattaggaag gcaacagacg ggtctgacat ggattggacg aaccactgaa
      181 ttgccgcatt gcagagatat tgtatttaag tgcctagctc gatacataaa cgggtctctc
      241 tggttagacc agatctgagc ctgggagctc tctggctaac tagggaaccc actgcttaag
      301 cctcaataaa gcttgccttg agtgcttcaa gtagtgtgtg cccgtctgtt gtgtgactct
      361 ggtaactaga gatccctcag acccttttag tcagtgtgga aaatctctag cagtggcgcc
      421 cgaacaggga cttgaaagcg aaagggaaac cagaggagct ctctcgacgc aggactcggc
      481 ttgctgaagc gcgcacggca agaggcgagg ggcggcgact ggtgagtacg ccaaaaattt
      541 tgactagcgg aggctagaag gagagagatg ggtgcgagag cgtcagtatt aagcggggga
      601 gaattagatc gcgatgggaa aaaattcggt taaggccagg gggaaagaaa aaatataaat
      661 taaaacatat agtatgggca agcagggagc tagaacgatt cgcagttaat cctggcctgt
      721 tagaaacatc agaaggctgt agacaaatac tgggacagct acaaccatcc cttcagacag
      781 gatcagaaga acttagatca ttatataata cagtagcaac cctctattgt gtgcatcaaa
      841 ggatagagat aaaagacacc aaggaagctt tagacaagat agaggaagag caaaacaaaa
      901 gtaagaccac cgcacagcaa gcggccgctg atcttcagac ctggaggagg agatatgagg
      961 gacaattgga gaagtgaatt atataaatat aaagtagtaa aaattgaacc attaggagta
     1021 gcacccacca aggcaaagag aagagtggtg cagagagaaa aaagagcagt gggaatagga
     1081 gctttgttcc ttgggttctt gggagcagca ggaagcacta tgggcgcagc gtcaatgacg
     1141 ctgacggtac aggccagaca attattgtct ggtatagtgc agcagcagaa caatttgctg
     1201 agggctattg aggcgcaaca gcatctgttg caactcacag tctggggcat caagcagctc
     1261 caggcaagaa tcctggctgt ggaaagatac ctaaaggatc aacagctcct ggggatttgg
     1321 ggttgctctg gaaaactcat ttgcaccact gctgtgcctt ggaatgctag ttggagtaat
     1381 aaatctctgg aacagatttg gaatcacacg acctggatgg agtgggacag agaaattaac
     1441 aattacacaa gcttaataca ctccttaatt gaagaatcgc aaaaccagca agaaaagaat
     1501 gaacaagaat tattggaatt agataaatgg gcaagtttgt ggaattggtt taacataaca
     1561 aattggctgt ggtatataaa attattcata atgatagtag gaggcttggt aggtttaaga
     1621 atagtttttg ctgtactttc tatagtgaat agagttaggc agggatattc accattatcg
     1681 tttcagaccc acctcccaac cccgagggga cccagagagg gcctatttcc catgattcct
     1741 tcatatttgc atatacgata caaggctgtt agagagataa ttagaattaa tttgactgta
     1801 aacacaaaga tattagtaca aaatacgtga cgtagaaagt aataatttct tgggtagttt
     1861 gcagttttaa aattatgttt taaaatggac tatcatatgc ttaccgtaac ttgaaagtat
     1921 ttcgatttct tggctttata tatcttgtgg aaaggacgaa acaccgtaat ttctactaag
     1981 tgtagatgag acggacgtct cttttttaag cttggcgtgg atccgatatc aactagatct
     2041 tgagacaaat ggcagtattc atccacaatt ttaaaagaaa aggggggatt ggggggtaca
     2101 gtgcagggga aagaatagta gacataatag caacagacat acaaactaaa gaattacaaa
     2161 aacaaattac aaaaattcaa aattttcggg tttattacag ggacagcaga gatccacttt
     2221 ggcgccggct cgagggggcc cggggaattc gctagctagg tcttgaaagg agtgggaatt
     2281 ggctccggtg cccgtcagtg ggcagagcgc acatcgccca cagtccccga gaagttgggg
     2341 ggaggggtcg gcaattgatc cggtgcctag agaaggtggc gcggggtaaa ctgggaaagt
     2401 gatgtcgtgt actggctccg cctttttccc gagggtgggg gagaaccgta tataagtgca
     2461 gtagtcgccg tgaacgttct ttttcgcaac gggtttgccg ccagaacaca ggaccggttc
     2521 tagatgaccg agtacaagcc cacggtgcgc ctcgccaccc gcgacgacgt ccccagggcc
     2581 gtacgcaccc tcgccgccgc gttcgccgac taccccgcca cgcgccacac cgtcgatccg
     2641 gaccgccaca tcgagcgggt caccgagctg caagaactct tcctcacgcg cgtcgggctc
     2701 gacatcggca aggtgtgggt cgcggacgac ggcgccgccg tggcggtctg gaccacgccg
     2761 gagagcgtcg aagcgggggc ggtgttcgcc gagatcggcc cgcgcatggc cgagttgagc
     2821 ggttcccggc tggccgcgca gcaacagatg gaaggcctcc tggcgccgca ccggcccaag
     2881 gagcccgcgt ggttcctggc caccgtcgga gtctcgcccg accaccaggg caagggtctg
     2941 ggcagcgccg tcgtgctccc cggagtggag gcggccgagc gcgccggggt gcccgccttc
     3001 ctggagacct ccgcgccccg caacctcccc ttctacgagc ggctcggctt caccgtcacc
     3061 gccgacgtcg aggtgcccga aggaccgcgc acctggtgca tgacccgcaa gcccggtgcc
     3121 ggatccggcg caacaaactt ctctctgctg aaacaagccg gagatgtcga agagaatcct
     3181 ggaccgatgg aagacgccaa aaacataaag aaaggcccgg cgccattcta tccgctggaa
     3241 gatggaaccg ctggagagca actgcataag gctatgaaga gatacgccct ggttcctgga
     3301 acaattgctt ttacagatgc acatatcgag gtggacatca cttacgctga gtacttcgaa
     3361 atgtccgttc ggttggcaga agctatgaaa cgatatgggc tgaatacaaa tcacagaatc
     3421 gtcgtatgca gtgaaaactc tcttcaattc tttatgccgg tgttgggcgc gttatttatc
     3481 ggagttgcag ttgcgcccgc gaacgacatt tataatgaac gtgaattgct caacagtatg
     3541 ggcatttcgc agcctaccgt ggtgttcgtt tccaaaaagg ggttgcaaaa aattttgaac
     3601 gtgcaaaaaa agctcccaat catccaaaaa attattatca tggattctaa aacggattac
     3661 cagggatttc agtcgatgta cacgttcgtc acatctcatc tacctcccgg ttttaatgaa
     3721 tacgattttg tgccagagtc cttcgatagg gacaagacaa ttgcactgat catgaactcc
     3781 tctggatcta ctggtctgcc taaaggtgtc gctctgcctc atagaactgc ctgcgtgaga
     3841 ttctcgcatg ccagagatcc tatttttggc aatcaaatca ttccggatac tgcgatttta
     3901 agtgttgttc cattccatca cggttttgga atgtttacta cactcggata tttgatatgt
     3961 ggatttcgag tcgtcttaat gtatagattt gaagaggagc tgtttctgag gagccttcag
     4021 gattacaaga ttcaaagtgc gctgctggtg ccaaccctat tctccttctt cgccaaaagc
     4081 actctgattg acaaatacga tttatctaat ttacacgaaa ttgcttctgg tggcgctccc
     4141 ctctctaagg aagtcgggga agcggttgcc aagaggttcc atctgccagg tatcaggcaa
     4201 ggatatgggc tcactgagac tacatcagct attctgatta cacccgaggg ggatgataaa
     4261 ccgggcgcgg tcggtaaagt tgttccattt tttgaagcga aggttgtgga tctggatacc
     4321 gggaaaacgc tgggcgttaa tcaaagaggc gaactgtgtg tgagaggtcc tatgattatg
     4381 tccggttatg taaacaatcc ggaagcgacc aacgccttga ttgacaagga tggatggcta
     4441 cattctggag acatagctta ctgggacgaa gacgaacact tcttcatcgt tgaccgcctg
     4501 aagtctctga ttaagtacaa aggctatcag gtggctcccg ctgaattgga atccatcttg
     4561 ctccaacacc ccaacatctt cgacgcaggt gtcgcaggtc ttcccgacga tgacgccggt
     4621 gaacttcccg ccgccgttgt tgttttggag cacggaaaga cgatgacgga aaaagagatc
     4681 gtggattacg tcgccagtca agtaacaacc gcgaaaaagt tgcgcggagg agttgtgttt
     4741 gtggacgaag taccgaaagg tcttaccgga aaactcgacg caagaaaaat cagagagatc
     4801 ctcataaagg ccaagaaggg cggaaagatc gccgtgtaag aattcacgcg ttaagtcgac
     4861 aatcaacctc tggattacaa aatttgtgaa agattgactg gtattcttaa ctatgttgct
     4921 ccttttacgc tatgtggata cgctgcttta atgcctttgt atcatgctat tgcttcccgt
     4981 atggctttca ttttctcctc cttgtataaa tcctggttgc tgtctcttta tgaggagttg
     5041 tggcccgttg tcaggcaacg tggcgtggtg tgcactgtgt ttgctgacgc aacccccact
     5101 ggttggggca ttgccaccac ctgtcagctc ctttccggga ctttcgcttt ccccctccct
     5161 attgccacgg cggaactcat cgccgcctgc cttgcccgct gctggacagg ggctcggctg
     5221 ttgggcactg acaattccgt ggtgttgtcg gggaaatcat cgtcctttcc ttggctgctc
     5281 gcctgtgttg ccacctggat tctgcgcggg acgtccttct gctacgtccc ttcggccctc
     5341 aatccagcgg accttccttc ccgcggcctg ctgccggctc tgcggcctct tccgcgtctt
     5401 cgccttcgcc ctcagacgag tcggatctcc ctttgggccg cctccccgcg tcgactttaa
     5461 gaccaatgac ttacaaggca gctgtagatc ttagccactt tttaaaagaa aaggggggac
     5521 tggaagggct aattcactcc caacgaagac aagatctgct ttttgcttgt actgggtctc
     5581 tctggttaga ccagatctga gcctgggagc tctctggcta actagggaac ccactgctta
     5641 agcctcaata aagcttgcct tgagtgcttc aagtagtgtg tgcccgtctg ttgtgtgact
     5701 ctggtaacta gagatccctc agaccctttt agtcagtgtg gaaaatctct agcagtacgt
     5761 atagtagttc atgtcatctt attattcagt atttataact tgcaaagaaa tgaatatcag
     5821 agagtgagag gaacttgttt attgcagctt ataatggtta caaataaagc aatagcatca
     5881 caaatttcac aaataaagca tttttttcac tgcattctag ttgtggtttg tccaaactca
     5941 tcaatgtatc ttatcatgtc tggctctagc tatcccgccc ctaactccgc ccatcccgcc
     6001 cctaactccg cccagttccg cccattctcc gccccatggc tgactaattt tttttattta
     6061 tgcagaggcc gaggccgcct cggcctctga gctattccag aagtagtgag gaggcttttt
     6121 tggaggccta gggacgtacc caattcgccc tatagtgagt cgtattacgc gcgctcactg
     6181 gccgtcgttt tacaacgtcg tgactgggaa aaccctggcg ttacccaact taatcgcctt
     6241 gcagcacatc cccctttcgc cagctggcgt aatagcgaag aggcccgcac cgatcgccct
     6301 tcccaacagt tgcgcagcct gaatggcgaa tgggnnnnnn nnnnnnnnnn nnnnnnnnnn
     6361 nnnnnnnnnn nnnnnnnnnn nnnnnnnnnn nnnnnnnnnn nnnnnnnnnn nnnnnnnnnn
     6421 nnnnnnnnnn nnnnnnnnnn nnnnnnnnnn nnnnnnnncn nnnnnnnnnn nnnnnnnnnn
     6481 nnnnnnnnnn nnnnnnnnnn nnnnnnnnnn nnnnnnnnnn nnnnnnnnnn nnnnnnnnnn
     6541 nnnnnnnnnn annnnnnnnn nnnnnnnnnn nnnnnnnnnn nnnnnnnnnn nnnnnnnnnn
     6601 cctttgacgt tggagtccac gttctttaat agtggactct tgttccaaac tggaacaaca
     6661 ctcaacccta tctcggtcta ttcttttgat ttataaggga ttttgccgat ttcggcctat
     6721 tggttaaaaa atgagctgat ttaacaaaaa tttaacgcga attttaacaa aatattaacg
     6781 cttacaattt aggtggcact tttcggggaa atgtgcgcgg aacccctatt tgtttatttt
     6841 tctaaataca ttcaaatatg tatccgctca tgagacaata accctgataa atgcttcaat
     6901 aatattgaaa aaggaagagt atgagtattc aacatttccg tgtcgccctt attccctttt
     6961 ttgcggcatt ttgccttcct gtttttgctc acccagaaac gctggtgaaa gtaaaagatg
     7021 ctgaagatca gttgggtgca cgagtgggtt acatcgaact ggatctcaac agcggtaaga
     7081 tccttgagag ttttcgcccc gaagaacgtt ttccaatgat gagcactttt aaagttctgc
     7141 tatgtggcgc ggtattatcc cgtattgacg ccgggcaaga gcaactcggt cgccgcatac
     7201 actattctca gaatgacttg gttgagtact caccagtcac agaaaagcat cttacggatg
     7261 gcatgacagt aagagaatta tgcagtgctg ccataaccat gagtgataac actgcggcca
     7321 acttacttct gacaacgatc ggaggaccga aggagctaac cgcttttttg cacaacatgg
     7381 gggatcatgt aactcgcctt gatcgttggg aaccggagct gaatgaagcc ataccaaacg
     7441 acgagcgtga caccacgatg cctgtagcaa tggcaacaac gttgcgcaaa ctattaactg
     7501 gcgaactact tactctagct tcccggcaac aattaataga ctggatggag gcggataaag
     7561 ttgcaggacc acttctgcgc tcggcccttc cggctggctg gtttattgct gataaatctg
     7621 gagccggtga gcgtgggtct cgcggtatca ttgcagcact ggggccagat ggtaagccct
     7681 cccgtatcgt agttatctac acgacgggga gtcaggcaac tatggatgaa cgaaatagac
     7741 agatcgctga gataggtgcc tcactgatta agcattggta actgtcagac caagtttact
     7801 catatatact ttagattgat ttaaaacttc atttttaatt taaaaggatc taggtgaaga
     7861 tcctttttga taatctcatg accaaaatcc cttaacgtga gttttcgttc cactgagcgt
     7921 cagaccccgt agaaaagatc aaaggatctt cttgagatcc tttttttctg cgcgtaatct
     7981 gctgcttgca aacaaaaaaa ccaccgctac cagcggtggt ttgtttgccg gatcaagagc
     8041 taccaactct ttttccgaag gtaactggct tcagcagagc gcagatacca aatactgttc
     8101 ttctagtgta gccgtagtta ggccaccact tcaagaactc tgtagcaccg cctacatacc
     8161 tcgctctgct aatcctgtta ccagtggctg ctgccagtgg cgataagtcg tgtcttaccg
     8221 ggttggactc aagacgatag ttaccggata aggcgcagcg gtcgggctga acggggggtt
     8281 cgtgcacaca gcccagcttg gagcgaacga cctacaccga actgagatac ctacagcgtg
     8341 agctatgaga aagcgccacg cttcccgaag ggagaaaggc ggacaggtat ccggtaagcg
     8401 gcagggtcgg aacaggagag cgcacgaggg agcttccagg gggaaacgcc tggtatcttt
     8461 atagtcctgt cgggtttcgc cacctctgac ttgagcgtcg atttttgtga tgctcgtcag
     8521 gggggcggag cctatggaaa aacgccagca acgcggcctt tttacggttc ctggcctttt
     8581 gctggccttt tgctcacatg ttctttcctg cgttatcccc tgattctgtg gataaccgta
     8641 ttaccgcctt tgagtgagct gataccgctc gccgcagccg aacgaccgag cgcagcgagt
     8701 cagtgagcga ggaagcggaa gagcgcccaa tacgcaaacc gcctctcccc gcgcgttggc
     8761 cgattcatta atgcagctgg cacgacaggt ttcccgactg gaaagcgggc agtgagcgca
     8821 acgcaattaa tgtgagttag ctcactcatt aggcacccca ggctttacac tttatgcttc
     8881 cggctcgtat gttgtgtgga attgtgagcg gataacaatt tcacacagga aacagctatg
     8941 accatgatta cgccaagcgc gcaattaacc ctcactaaag ggaacaaaag ctggagctgc
     9001 aagc
//
